>Addgene plasmid #24066 | MIGR-IL23R | addgene partial sequence | sequence record 29957 | 24066 with pLSXN-5
CCCTCACTCCTTCTCTAGGCGCCGGAATTAGATCTCTCGAGACCATGAGTCACCTCACACTTCAGCTGCA
TGTGGTGATAGCCCTTTATGTGCTCTTCAGATGGTGTCACGGAGGAATCACAAGTATAAACTGCTCTGGT
GACATGTGGGTTGAGCCTGGTGAAATTTTTCAGATGGGCATGAATGTTTCTATATATTGCCAAGAAGCCC
TTAAGCACTGCCGACCAAGGAATCTTTACTTTTATAAAAATGGCTTCAAAGAAGAATTTGATATCACAAG
GATTAATAGAACAACAGCTCGGATTTGGTATAAAGGCTTTTCGGAACCTCATGCCTATATGCATTGCACT
GCTGAATGTCCTGGTCATTTTCAAGAGACACTGATTTGTGGGAAAGACATTTCCTCTGGACATCCACCGG
ATGCCCCCAGCAATCTGACATGTGTCATTTATGAATACTCAGGCAACATGACATGCACCTGGAACACTGG
GAAGCCTACCTACATAGATACCAAGTATATTGTGCATGTGAAGAGTTTGGAGACAGAAGAAGAACAACAA
TATCTTGCCTCAAGCTATGTTAAGATCTCCACTGACTCACTGCAAGGCAGCAGGAAGTATTTGGTATGGG
TCCAAGCTGTCAATTCNNTAGGCATGGANAACTCACAACAACTACACGTCCATCTGGATGATATAGTGAT
ACCTTCTGCGTCCATCATTTCCAGGGCTGANACTACAAACGATACTGTACCCANACCATAGTTTACTGGN
AAAGCAAACTATGATTGAGAAAGTATCTGTGAGATGA
