[The description below was written by a language model from this plasmid's Addgene catalogue record.]
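Description:
MIGR-IL23R is a retroviral mammalian expression plasmid built on the pMIGR backbone (about 6 kb without insert) and carrying the mouse interleukin-23 receptor (Il23r) cDNA as an insert of roughly 2 kb. It is propagated in E. coli under ampicillin selection. The record gives no copy number and includes no feature table, so the origin of replication, promoter and any reporter or marker elements are not explicitly documented. Vectors of the MIGR family are generally MSCV-derived. In these, the viral long terminal repeat drives the inserted gene, and an IRES-GFP cassette marks transduced cells. That arrangement is inferred from the backbone name and is not stated in the record.

According to the depositor's notes, the Il23r coding sequence was amplified in two pieces from cDNA of IL-6-treated cells. One was a 5′ portion running from the start codon to an internal BamHI junction, and the other was a 3′ portion running to the stop codon. The two pieces were first cloned into separate intermediate vectors (pcDNA3 and an MSCV-hCD2 vector) and then joined in pcDNA3 to reconstitute the full open reading frame. The assembled cDNA was excised with XhoI and NruI and ligated into pMIGR cut with XhoI and HpaI. The 5′ XhoI site is therefore retained, while the blunt 3′ junction destroys the HpaI site. No epitope tags or fusions are recorded.

As a retroviral vector, the plasmid would be used in packaging cells to produce virus for stable transduction and enforced expression of mouse IL-23R in target cells. The record does not state a specific application.
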