Addgene plasmid #24066: MIGR-IL23R
Depositing lab: Dan Littman. Depositing organization: NYU Grossman School of Medicine.
Backbone
  Vector backbone: pMIGR
  Backbone size w/o insert (bp): 6000
  Vector type: Mammalian Expression, Retroviral
Growth in bacteria
  Bacterial resistance: Ampicillin, 100 μg/mL
  Growth temperature: 37°C
  Growth strain: DH5alpha
  Copy number: Unknown
Gene/Insert
  Gene/Insert name: IL23R
  Species: M. musculus (mouse)
  Insert size (bp): 2000
  Entrez Gene: Il23r (a.k.a. IL-23R)
  Cloning method: Restriction Enzyme; 5′ cloning site XhoI (not destroyed); 3′ cloning site HpaI (destroyed during cloning)
  Sequencing primers: 5′ pLXSN 5
Terms and licenses: Academic/Nonprofit Terms; Industry Terms: Not Available to Industry
Depositor comments: IL23R cDNA amplified through IL6 treated cDNA as 2 parts (5' part ATG-134-BamHI; 3' part 134-STOP). 5' part cloned into pcDNA3 XhoI/BamHI 3' part cloned into MSCV hCD2 Part linked together in pcDNA3 (XhoI-MluI) Then cut with XhoI/NruI cloned into pMIGR (XhoI/HpaI)
How to cite: MIGR-IL23R was a gift from Dan Littman (Addgene plasmid # 24066 ; http://n2t.net/addgene:24066 ; RRID:Addgene_24066)
